Addgene plasmid #166732: pCSN075
Purpose: Single copy yeast plasmid expressing DNase-dead dLbCas12a E925A fused to NLS and Mxi, codon optimized for Saccharomyces cerevisiae
Depositing lab: Rene Verwaal. Depositing organization: DSM. Publication: Efficient multiplexed gene regulation in Saccharomyces cerevisiae using dCas12a. Ciurkot K, Gorochowski TE, Roubos JA, Verwaal R. Nucleic Acids Res. 2021 Jul 1. pii: 6312738. doi: 10.1093/nar/gkab529. PubMed 34197613.
Backbone
  Vector backbone: pRS414
  Backbone size w/o insert (bp): 7206
  Total vector size (bp): 11049
  Vector type: Yeast Expression, CRISPR
  Selectable markers: TRP1 ; KanMX
Growth in bacteria
  Bacterial resistance: Ampicillin, 100 μg/mL
  Growth temperature: 37°C
  Growth strain: NEB Stable
  Copy number: Unknown
Gene/Insert
  Gene/Insert name: dCas12a-NLS-Mxi1 (alt name: dCpf1-NLS-Mxi1)
  Species: Synthetic; Lachnospiraceae bacterium ND2006
  Insert size (bp): 3843
  Mutation: E925A
  Promoter: S. cerevisiae TEF1
  Tag / fusion protein: SV40 NLS (C terminal on insert); Mxi1 (C terminal on insert)
  Cloning method: Unknown
  Sequencing primers: 5′ ATGTCTAAGTTGGAAAAATTCACCA; 3′ TTATCTTGGAGATGGCATGGATG
Terms and licenses: Academic/Nonprofit Terms; Industry Terms: Not Available to Industry
How to cite: pCSN075 was a gift from Rene Verwaal (Addgene plasmid # 166732 ; http://n2t.net/addgene:166732 ; RRID:Addgene_166732)
