[The description below was written by a language model from this plasmid's Addgene catalogue record and pLannotate feature annotations shown in this document.]
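Description:
pCSN075 is an 11,049 bp single-copy yeast expression and CRISPR plasmid built on the pRS414 shuttle backbone, intended for transcriptional repression in Saccharomyces cerevisiae. In yeast it is maintained at low copy through a CEN6/ARS element. It can be selected either by tryptophan prototrophy, using the TRP1 marker with its own promoter, or by the kanMX cassette. The kanMX cassette is flanked by lox66 and lox71 mutant sites, so Cre recombinase could in principle act on it. In E. coli the plasmid replicates from a high-copy ColE1/pUC-type origin and is selected with ampicillin via β-lactamase. Leftover pBluescript-type elements include an f1 origin, T7 and T3 promoters, lac promoter/operator sequences and a lacZα fragment.

The payload is a 3,843 bp synthetic open reading frame, codon optimized for S. cerevisiae and driven by the constitutive S. cerevisiae TEF1 promoter. It encodes Cas12a (Cpf1) from Lachnospiraceae bacterium ND2006 carrying the E925A mutation, which abolishes DNase activity so the protein binds crRNA-specified targets without cutting them. An SV40 nuclear localization signal and a Mxi1 repressor domain are fused at the C terminus. The feature table detects the Mxi1 part as a fragment matching mouse Mxi1, but it does not annotate the dCas12a coding region itself, which presumably lies between the TEF1 promoter and Mxi1. A short fragment matching yeast MTM1 lies downstream of the fusion; the terminator is not identified in the record. No crRNA expression cassette is annotated, so guide RNAs would have to be supplied separately. The plasmid is associated with work on multiplexed gene regulation in yeast using dCas12a.
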