Features (pLannotate 1.2.2; 24 found; start..end, strand, type, name):
      1..19      +  promoter       T7 promoter: promoter for bacteriophage T7 RNA polymerase
    213..620     +  promoter       TEF1 promoter: S. cerevisiae TEF1; promoter for EF-1α
   4351..4473    +  CDS            Mxi1 (fragment): MXI1_MOUSE - Experimental evidence at protein level: Swiss-Prot protein existence level 1. Transcriptional repressor. MXI1 binds with MAX to form a sequence-specific DNA-binding protein complex which recognizes the core sequence 5'-CAC[GA]TG-3'. MXI1 thus antagonizes MYC transcriptional activity by competing for MAX. Isoform Short, which lacks a segment, has a much stronger suppressive potential and associates with a SIN3 homologous protein. From Mus musculus (Mouse).
   4583..4777    -  CDS            MTM1 (fragment): MTM1_YEAST - Experimental evidence at protein level: Swiss-Prot protein existence level 1. Involved in the mitochondrial activation of SOD2 by specifically facilitating insertion of the essential manganese cofactor. Has the ability to activate iron regulon in an iron-dependent manner. Responds to calorie restriction (CR) strength. From Saccharomyces cerevisiae (strain ATCC 204508 / S288c) (Baker's yeast).
   4822..4855    -  protein_bind   lox66: Right element (RE) mutant of loxP (Araki et al., 2010). Cre-mediated recombination occurs in the 8-bp core sequence (GCATACAT). Cre recombinase
   4901..6257    +  gene           kanMX: yeast selectable marker conferring kanamycin resistance (Wach et al., 1994)
   6305..6338    -  protein_bind   lox71: Left element (LE) mutant of loxP (Araki et al., 2010). Cre-mediated recombination occurs in the 8-bp core sequence (GCATACAT). Cre recombinase
   6370..6393    -  misc_feature   MCS (fragment): pBluescript multiple cloning site
   6406..6424    -  promoter       T3 promoter: promoter for bacteriophage T3 RNA polymerase
   6467..6489    -  protein_bind   lac operator (fragment): The lac repressor binds to the lac operator to inhibit transcription in E. coli. This inhibition can be relieved by adding lactose or isopropyl-β-D-thiogalactopyranoside (IPTG). lac repressor encoded by lacI
   6493..6523    -  promoter       lac promoter: promoter for the E. coli lac operon
   6538..6559    -  protein_bind   CAP binding site: CAP binding activates transcription in the presence of cAMP. E. coli catabolite activator protein
   6572..6664    -  CDS            lacI (fragment): lac repressor; lacI; The lac repressor binds to the lac operator to inhibit transcription in E. coli. This inhibition can be relieved by adding lactose or isopropyl-β-D-thiogalactopyranoside (IPTG).
   6847..7435    -  rep_origin     ori: high-copy-number ColE1/pMB1/pBR322/pUC origin of replication
   7606..8466    -  CDS            AmpR: β-lactamase; bla; confers resistance to ampicillin, carbenicillin, and related antibiotics
   8467..8571    -  promoter       AmpR promoter: bla
   8608..9111    +  misc_feature   CEN/ARS: S. cerevisiae CEN6 centromere fused to an autonomously replicating sequence
   9179..9214    +  CDS            rop (fragment): Rop protein, which maintains plasmids at low copy number; rop
   9316..9365    +  misc_feature   bom (fragment): basis of mobility region from pBR322
   9503..9650    +  promoter       TRP1 promoter: S. cerevisiae TRP1
   9651..10325   +  CDS            TRP1: phosphoribosylanthranilate isomerase, required for tryptophan biosynthesis; S. cerevisiae TRP1; yeast auxotrophic marker
  10376..10427   +  misc_feature   bom (fragment): basis of mobility region from pBR322
  10455..10883   -  rep_origin     f1 ori (sequence partly withheld): f1 bacteriophage origin of replication; arrow indicates direction of (+) strand synthesis
  10887..11042   -  CDS            lacZα (fragment): LacZα fragment of β-galactosidase; lacZ fragment
>Addgene plasmid #166732 | pCSN075 | addgene full sequence | sequence record 332206 | Addgene NGS Result
TAATACGACTCACTATAGGGCGAATTGGGTACCTTGGCTGATAATAGCGTATAAACAATGCATACTTTGT
ACGTTCAAAATACAATGCAGTAGATATATTTATGCATATTACATATAATACATATCACATAGGAAGCAAC
AGGCGCGTTGGACTTTTAATTTTCGAGGACCGCGAATCCTTACATCACACCCAATCCCCCACAAGTGATC
CCCCACACACCATAGCTTCAAAATGTTTCTACTCCTTTTTTACTCTTCCAGATTTTCTCGGACTCCGCGC
ATCGCCGTACCACTTCAAAACACCCAAGCACAGCATACTAAATTTCCCCTCTTTCTTCCTCTAGGGTGTC
GTTAATTACCCGTACTAAAGGTTTGGAAAAGAAAAAAGACACCGCCTCGTTTCTTTTTCTTCGTCGAAAA
AGGCAATAAAAATTTTTATCACGTTTCTTTTTCTTGAAAATTTTTTTTTTTGATTTTTTTCTCTTTCGAT
GACCTCCCATTGATATTTAAGTTAATAAACGGTCTTCAATTTCTCAAGTTTCAGTTTCATTTTTCTTGTT
CTATTACAACTTTTTTTACTTCTTGCTCATTAGAAAGAAAGCATAGCAATCTAATCTAAGTTTTAATTAC
AAAATGTCTAAGTTGGAAAAATTCACCAACTGTTACTCTTTGTCTAAGACTTTGAGATTCAAGGCCATCC
CAGTTGGTAAGACCCAAGAAAACATCGACAACAAGAGACTATTAGTTGAAGATGAAAAGAGAGCTGAAGA
CTACAAGGGTGTCAAGAAATTGTTGGACAGATACTACTTGTCTTTTATCAACGACGTTTTGCATTCCATC
AAGCTAAAGAACTTGAATAACTACATCTCTTTGTTCAGAAAGAAGACTAGAACTGAAAAGGAAAATAAGG
AATTGGAAAACTTGGAAATCAACTTGAGAAAGGAAATTGCTAAGGCTTTCAAGGGTAATGAAGGTTACAA
GTCTTTATTCAAGAAAGACATCATTGAAACCATTTTGCCAGAATTTTTGGATGATAAGGATGAAATTGCT
TTGGTTAACTCTTTCAACGGTTTCACCACTGCTTTCACTGGTTTCTTCGACAACAGAGAAAACATGTTCT
CCGAGGAAGCTAAATCCACTTCTATTGCTTTCAGATGTATCAACGAAAACTTGACCCGTTACATCTCTAA
CATGGACATTTTTGAAAAGGTCGACGCCATCTTTGACAAGCACGAAGTCCAAGAAATCAAGGAAAAGATC
TTAAACTCCGACTACGATGTCGAAGATTTCTTCGAAGGTGAATTCTTCAACTTTGTTTTAACCCAAGAAG
GTATCGATGTCTACAACGCCATTATCGGTGGTTTTGTCACTGAATCTGGTGAAAAGATCAAGGGTTTGAA
CGAATACATTAACTTGTACAACCAAAAGACCAAACAAAAATTGCCAAAGTTCAAGCCATTGTACAAGCAA
GTTTTGTCTGACAGAGAATCTTTGTCTTTTTACGGTGAAGGGTACACCTCTGACGAAGAAGTCTTGGAAG
TCTTCAGAAACACTTTGAACAAGAACTCTGAAATCTTCTCCTCCATCAAGAAGTTAGAAAAGTTGTTCAA
GAACTTCGATGAATACTCTTCTGCTGGTATCTTCGTTAAGAACGGTCCAGCCATCTCTACCATTTCTAAG
GATATCTTTGGTGAATGGAACGTCATTAGAGACAAATGGAACGCTGAATACGATGACATCCATTTGAAGA
AAAAGGCTGTTGTCACCGAAAAGTACGAAGACGACAGAAGAAAATCCTTCAAGAAGATCGGTTCCTTCTC
CTTGGAACAATTACAAGAATACGCCGATGCCGATTTGTCCGTTGTCGAAAAATTGAAGGAAATTATTATT
CAAAAGGTTGATGAAATTTACAAAGTTTACGGTTCCTCTGAAAAGTTATTCGATGCTGATTTCGTCTTGG
AAAAGTCTTTGAAGAAGAACGACGCTGTTGTCGCTATCATGAAGGACTTGTTGGACTCTGTCAAATCTTT
CGAAAACTATATCAAGGCCTTCTTCGGTGAAGGTAAGGAAACTAACAGAGATGAATCCTTCTACGGTGAC
TTTGTCTTGGCTTACGATATTTTGTTGAAGGTTGACCACATCTACGATGCCATCAGAAACTACGTTACTC
AAAAGCCATACTCTAAGGACAAATTCAAGTTGTACTTCCAAAACCCACAATTCATGGGTGGTTGGGATAA
GGACAAGGAAACTGACTACAGAGCTACCATTTTGAGATACGGTTCCAAGTACTACTTGGCCATCATGGAC
AAGAAGTACGCCAAGTGTTTGCAAAAGATTGACAAGGACGATGTCAACGGTAACTACGAAAAGATTAACT
ACAAGTTGTTGCCAGGTCCAAACAAGATGTTGCCAAAGGTTTTCTTCTCCAAAAAGTGGATGGCTTACTA
CAACCCATCTGAAGACATCCAAAAGATCTACAAGAACGGTACTTTCAAAAAGGGTGACATGTTCAACTTA
AACGACTGTCACAAGTTGATCGACTTCTTCAAGGACTCCATCTCTAGATACCCAAAATGGTCCAACGCTT
ACGATTTCAACTTCTCTGAAACTGAAAAATACAAGGATATTGCTGGTTTCTACCGTGAAGTCGAGGAACA
AGGTTATAAGGTTTCTTTCGAATCCGCTTCTAAGAAAGAAGTTGACAAATTAGTCGAAGAAGGTAAGTTG
TACATGTTCCAAATCTACAACAAAGATTTCTCCGACAAGTCTCACGGTACTCCAAACTTGCACACCATGT
ACTTCAAGTTGCTATTCGATGAAAACAACCACGGTCAAATCAGATTGTCTGGTGGTGCTGAATTGTTCAT
GAGACGTGCTTCTCTAAAGAAGGAAGAATTAGTCGTCCACCCAGCTAACTCTCCAATTGCCAACAAGAAC
CCAGACAACCCTAAGAAGACCACCACTTTGTCCTACGACGTTTACAAGGACAAGAGATTCTCCGAAGACC
AATACGAATTGCACATTCCAATTGCTATCAACAAGTGTCCAAAGAACATCTTCAAGATCAACACTGAAGT
CAGAGTTTTGTTAAAGCACGATGACAACCCTTACGTTATTGGTATCGACCGTGGTGAAAGAAATTTGTTG
TACATTGTTGTTGTTGACGGTAAGGGTAACATCGTTGAACAATACTCCTTGAACGAAATCATCAACAACT
TCAACGGTATTAGAATCAAGACTGATTACCACTCTTTGTTGGATAAGAAGGAAAAGGAACGTTTTGAAGC
TCGTCAAAACTGGACCTCTATTGAAAACATCAAAGAATTGAAGGCTGGTTACATCAGTCAAGTTGTCCAC
AAGATCTGTGAATTGGTCGAGAAGTACGATGCCGTTATTGCCTTGGCAGATTTGAACTCTGGTTTTAAGA
ACTCTCGTGTCAAGGTTGAAAAGCAAGTCTACCAAAAGTTCGAAAAGATGTTAATCGACAAATTGAACTA
CATGGTTGACAAGAAATCCAACCCATGTGCTACCGGTGGTGCTTTGAAAGGTTACCAAATCACCAACAAA
TTCGAATCTTTCAAATCTATGTCCACTCAAAACGGGTTCATCTTCTACATTCCAGCTTGGTTGACCTCCA
AGATCGACCCATCTACCGGTTTCGTTAACTTGTTGAAGACCAAGTACACTTCCATTGCTGATTCCAAGAA
GTTCATCTCTTCTTTCGACAGAATCATGTACGTTCCAGAAGAAGACTTGTTCGAATTCGCCTTGGACTAT
AAGAACTTCTCCAGAACCGATGCTGACTACATTAAGAAATGGAAATTGTACTCCTACGGTAACAGAATCA
GAATTTTCAGAAACCCAAAGAAAAACAACGTTTTCGATTGGGAAGAAGTTTGTTTGACTTCTGCCTACAA
GGAATTATTCAACAAATACGGTATCAACTACCAACAAGGTGATATCAGAGCTTTGTTGTGTGAACAATCT
GACAAGGCTTTCTACTCTTCCTTCATGGCTTTGATGTCCTTGATGTTGCAAATGAGAAACTCCATCACTG
GTAGAACTGATGTCGACTTCCTCATTTCTCCAGTTAAGAATTCTGACGGTATTTTCTACGACTCTAGAAA
TTACGAAGCTCAAGAAAACGCTATTTTGCCAAAGAACGCTGATGCTAACGGTGCTTACAATATTGCTAGA
AAGGTTTTGTGGGCTATCGGTCAATTCAAGAAGGCTGAAGACGAAAAGCTAGACAAGGTCAAGATTGCTA
TTTCTAACAAGGAATGGTTGGAATACGCTCAAACCTCCGTCAAGCACTCCAGAGCTGATCCAAAGAAGAA
GAGAAAGGTAATGGAACGTGTCAGAATGATCAACGTTCAAAGATTGTTGGAAGCTGCTGAATTCTTGGAA
AGAAGAGAAAGAGAATGTGAACACGGTTACGCCTCCTCTTTCCCATCCATGCCATCTCCAAGATAAAGGA
GTTAAAGGCAAAGTTTTCTTTTCTAGAGCCGTTCCCACAAATAATTATACGTATATGCTTCTTTTCGTTT
ACTATATATCTATATTTACAAGCCTTTATTCACTGATGCAATTTGTTTCCAAATACTTTTTTGGAGATCT
CATAACTAGATATCATGATGGCGCAACTTGGCGCTATCTTAATTACTCTGGCTGCCAGGCCCGTGTAGAG
GGCCGCAAGACCTTCTGTACGCCATATAGTCTCTAAGAACTTGAACAAGTTTCTAGACCTATTGCCGCCT
TTCGGATCGCTATTGTTGCGGCCGCCAGCTGAAGCTTCGTACGCTGCAGGTCGACGAATTCTACCGTTCG
TATAATGTATGCTATACGAAGTTATAGATCTGTTTAGCTTGCCTCGTCCCCGCCGGGTCACCCGGCCAGC
GACATGGAGGCCCAGAATACCCTCCTTGACAGTCTTGACGTGCGCAGCTCAGGGGCATGATGTGACTGTC
GCCCGTACATTTAGCCCATACATCCCCATGTATAATCATTTGCATCCATACATTTTGATGGCCGCACGGC
GCGAAGCAAAAATTACGGCTCCTCGCTGCAGACCTGCGAGCAGGGAAACGCTCCCCTCACAGACGCGTTG
AATTGTCCCCACGCCGCGCCCCTGTAGAGAAATATAAAAGGTTAGGATTTGCCACTGAGGTTCTTCTTTC
ATATACTTCCTTTTAAAATCTTGCTAGGATACAGTTCTCACATCACATCCGAACATAAACAACCATGGGT
AAGGAAAAGACTCACGTTTCGAGGCCGCGATTAAATTCCAACATGGATGCTGATTTATATGGGTATAAAT
GGGCTCGCGATAATGTCGGGCAATCAGGTGCGACAATCTATCGATTGTATGGGAAGCCCGATGCGCCAGA
GTTGTTTCTGAAACATGGCAAAGGTAGCGTTGCCAATGATGTTACAGATGAGATGGTCAGACTAAACTGG
CTGACGGAATTTATGCCTCTTCCGACCATCAAGCATTTTATCCGTACTCCTGATGATGCATGGTTACTCA
CCACTGCGATCCCCGGCAAAACAGCATTCCAGGTATTAGAAGAATATCCTGATTCAGGTGAAAATATTGT
TGATGCGCTGGCAGTGTTCCTGCGCCGGTTGCATTCGATTCCTGTTTGTAATTGTCCTTTTAACAGCGAT
CGCGTATTTCGTCTCGCTCAGGCGCAATCACGAATGAATAACGGTTTGGTTGATGCGAGTGATTTTGATG
ACGAGCGTAATGGCTGGCCTGTTGAACAAGTCTGGAAAGAAATGCATAAGCTTTTGCCATTCTCACCGGA
TTCAGTCGTCACTCATGGTGATTTCTCACTTGATAACCTTATTTTTGACGAGGGGAAATTAATAGGTTGT
ATTGATGTTGGACGAGTCGGAATCGCAGACCGATACCAGGATCTTGCCATCCTATGGAACTGCCTCGGTG
AGTTTTCTCCTTCATTACAGAAACGGCTTTTTCAAAAATATGGTATTGATAATCCTGATATGAATAAATT
GCAGTTTCATTTGATGCTCGATGAGTTTTTCTAATCAGTACTGACAATAAAAAGATTCTTGTTTTCAAGA
ACTTGTCATTTGTATAGTTTTTTTATATTGTAGTTGTTCTATTTTAATCAAATGTTAGCGTGATTTATAT
TTTTTTTCGCCTCGACATCATCTGCCCAGATGCGAAGTTAAGTGCGCAGAAAGTAATATCATGCGTCAAT
CGTATGTGAATGCTGGTCGCTATACTGCTGTCGATTCGATACTAACGCCGCCATCCAGTGTCGAAAACGA
GCTCATAACTTCGTATAATGTATGCTATACGAACGGTAGAATTCGATATCAGATCCACTAGTGGCCTATG
CGGCCGCCACCGCGGTGGAGCTCCAGCTTTTGTTCCCTTTAGTGAGGGTTAATTGCGCGCTTGGCGTAAT
CATGGTCATAGCTGTTTCCTGTGTGAAATTGTTATCCGCTCACAATTCCACACAACATACGAGCCGGAAG
CATAAAGTGTAAAGCCTGGGGTGCCTAATGAGTGAGCTAACTCACATTAATTGCGTTGCGCTCACTGCCC
GCTTTCCAGTCGGGAAACCTGTCGTGCCAGCTGCATTAATGAATCGGCCAACGCGCGGGGAGAGGCGGTT
TGCGTATTGGGCGCTCTTCCGCTTCCTCGCTCACTGACTCGCTGCGCTCGGTCGTTCGGCTGCGGCGAGC
GGTATCAGCTCACTCAAAGGCGGTAATACGGTTATCCACAGAATCAGGGGATAACGCAGGAAAGAACATG
TGAGCAAAAGGCCAGCAAAAGGCCAGGAACCGTAAAAAGGCCGCGTTGCTGGCGTTTTTCCATAGGCTCC
GCCCCCCTGACGAGCATCACAAAAATCGACGCTCAAGTCAGAGGTGGCGAAACCCGACAGGACTATAAAG
ATACCAGGCGTTTCCCCCTGGAAGCTCCCTCGTGCGCTCTCCTGTTCCGACCCTGCCGCTTACCGGATAC
CTGTCCGCCTTTCTCCCTTCGGGAAGCGTGGCGCTTTCTCATAGCTCACGCTGTAGGTATCTCAGTTCGG
TGTAGGTCGTTCGCTCCAAGCTGGGCTGTGTGCACGAACCCCCCGTTCAGCCCGACCGCTGCGCCTTATC
CGGTAACTATCGTCTTGAGTCCAACCCGGTAAGACACGACTTATCGCCACTGGCAGCAGCCACTGGTAAC
AGGATTAGCAGAGCGAGGTATGTAGGCGGTGCTACAGAGTTCTTGAAGTGGTGGCCTAACTACGGCTACA
CTAGAAGAACAGTATTTGGTATCTGCGCTCTGCTGAAGCCAGTTACCTTCGGAAAAAGAGTTGGTAGCTC
TTGATCCGGCAAACAAACCACCGCTGGTAGCGGTGGTTTTTTTGTTTGCAAGCAGCAGATTACGCGCAGA
AAAAAAGGATCTCAAGAAGATCCTTTGATCTTTTCTACGGGGTCTGACGCTCAGTGGAACGAAAACTCAC
GTTAAGGGATTTTGGTCATGAGATTATCAAAAAGGATCTTCACCTAGATCCTTTTAAATTAAAAATGAAG
TTTTAAATCAATCTAAAGTATATATGAGTAAACTTGGTCTGACAGTTACCAATGCTTAATCAGTGAGGCA
CCTATCTCAGCGATCTGTCTATTTCGTTCATCCATAGTTGCCTGACTCCCCGTCGTGTAGATAACTACGA
TACGGGAGGGCTTACCATCTGGCCCCAGTGCTGCAATGATACCGCGAGACCCACGCTCACCGGCTCCAGA
TTTATCAGCAATAAACCAGCCAGCCGGAAGGGCCGAGCGCAGAAGTGGTCCTGCAACTTTATCCGCCTCC
ATCCAGTCTATTAATTGTTGCCGGGAAGCTAGAGTAAGTAGTTCGCCAGTTAATAGTTTGCGCAACGTTG
TTGCCATTGCTACAGGCATCGTGGTGTCACGCTCGTCGTTTGGTATGGCTTCATTCAGCTCCGGTTCCCA
ACGATCAAGGCGAGTTACATGATCCCCCATGTTGTGCAAAAAAGCGGTTAGCTCCTTCGGTCCTCCGATC
GTTGTCAGAAGTAAGTTGGCCGCAGTGTTATCACTCATGGTTATGGCAGCACTGCATAATTCTCTTACTG
TCATGCCATCCGTAAGATGCTTTTCTGTGACTGGTGAGTACTCAACCAAGTCATTCTGAGAATAGTGTAT
GCGGCGACCGAGTTGCTCTTGCCCGGCGTCAATACGGGATAATACCGCGCCACATAGCAGAACTTTAAAA
GTGCTCATCATTGGAAAACGTTCTTCGGGGCGAAAACTCTCAAGGATCTTACCGCTGTTGAGATCCAGTT
CGATGTAACCCACTCGTGCACCCAACTGATCTTCAGCATCTTTTACTTTCACCAGCGTTTCTGGGTGAGC
AAAAACAGGAAGGCAAAATGCCGCAAAAAAGGGAATAAGGGCGACACGGAAATGTTGAATACTCATACTC
TTCCTTTTTCAATATTATTGAAGCATTTATCAGGGTTATTGTCTCATGAGCGGATACATATTTGAATGTA
TTTAGAAAAATAAACAAATAGGGGTTCCGCGCACATTTCCCCGAAAAGTGCCACCTGGGTCCTTTTCATC
ACGTGCTATAAAAATAATTATAATTTAAATTTTTTAATATAAATATATAAATTAAAAATAGAAAGTAAAA
AAAGAAATTAAAGAAAAAATAGTTTTTGTTTTCCGAAGATGTAAAAGACTCTAGGGGGATCGCCAACAAA
TACTACCTTTTATCTTGCTCTTCCTGCTCTCAGGTATTAATGCCGAATTGTTTCATCTTGTCTGTGTAGA
AGACCACACACGAAAATCCTGTGATTTTACATTTTACTTATCGTTAATCGAATGTATATCTATTTAATCT
GCTTTTCTTGTCTAATAAATATATATGTAAAGTACGCTTTTTGTTGAAATTTTTTAAACCTTTGTTTATT
TTTTTTTCTTCATTCCGTAACTCTTCTACCTTCTTTATTTACTTTCTAAAATCCAAATACAAAACATAAA
AATAAATAAACACAGAGTAAATTCCCAAATTATTCCATCATTAAAAGATACGAGGCGCGTGTAAGTTACA
GGCAAGCGATCCGTCTAAGAAACCATTATTATCATGACATTAACCTATAAAAATAGGCGTATCACGAGGC
CCTTTCGTCTCGCGCGTTTCGGTGATGACGGTGAAAACCTCTGACACATGCAGCTCCCGGAGACGGTCAC
AGCTTGTCTGTAAGCGGATGCCGGGAGCAGACAAGCCCGTCAGGGCGCGTCAGCGGGTGTTGGCGGGTGT
CGGGGCTGGCTTAACTATGCGGCATCAGAGCAGATTGTACTGAGAGTGCACCATAGATCACGACATTACT
ATATATATAATATAGGAAGCATTTAATAGAACAGCATCGTAATATATGTGTACTTTGCAGTTATGACGCC
AGATGGCAGTAGTGGAAGATATTCTTTATTGAAAAATAGCTTGTCACCTTACGTACAATCTTGATCCGGA
GCTTTTCTTTTTTTGCCGATTAAGAATTAATTCGGTCGAAAAAAGAAAAGGAGAGGGCCAAGAGGGAGGG
CATTGGTGACTATTGAGCACGTGAGTATACGTGATTAAGCACACAAAGGCAGCTTGGAGTATGTCTGTTA
TTAATTTCACAGGTAGTTCTGGTCCATTGGTGAAAGTTTGCGGCTTGCAGAGCACAGAGGCCGCAGAATG
TGCTCTAGATTCCGATGCTGACTTGCTGGGTATTATATGTGTGCCCAATAGAAAGAGAACAATTGACCCG
GTTATTGCAAGGAAAATTTCAAGTCTTGTAAAAGCATATAAAAATAGTTCAGGCACTCCGAAATACTTGG
TTGGCGTGTTTCGTAATCAACCTAAGGAGGATGTTTTGGCTCTGGTCAATGATTACGGCATTGATATCGT
CCAACTGCATGGAGATGAGTCGTGGCAAGAATACCAAGAGTTCCTCGGTTTGCCAGTTATTAAAAGACTC
GTATTTCCAAAAGACTGCAACATACTACTCAGTGCAGCTTCACAGAAACCTCATTCGTTTATTCCCTTGT
TTGATTCAGAAGCAGGTGGGACAGGTGAACTTTTGGATTGGAACTCGATTTCTGACTGGGTTGGAAGGCA
AGAGAGCCCCGAAAGCTTACATTTTATGTTAGCTGGTGGACTGACGCCAGAAAATGTTGGTGATGCGCTT
AGATTAAATGGCGTTATTGGTGTTGATGTAAGCGGAGGTGTGGAGACAAATGGTGTAAAAGACTCTAACA
AAATAGCAAATTTCGTCAAAAATGCTAAGAAATAGGTTATTACTGAGTAGTATTTATTTAAGTATTGTTT
GTGCACTTGCCGATCTATGCGGTGTGAAATACCGCACAGATGCGTAAGGAGAAAATACCGCATCAGGAAA
TTGTAAGCGTTAATATTTTGTTAAAATTCGCGTTAAATTTTTGTTAAATCAGCTCATTTTTTAACCAATA
GGCCGAAATCGGCAAAATCCCTTATAAATCAAAAGAATAGACCGAGATAGGGT
[37 nt withheld, positions 10554-10590]
AAAGAACGTGGACTCCAACGTCAAAGG
[49 nt withheld, positions 10618-10666]
T
[91 nt withheld, positions 10668-10758]
G
[124 nt withheld, positions 10760-10883]
CCATTCGCCATTCAGGCTGCGCAACTGTTGGGAAGGGCGATCGGTGCGGGCCTCTTCGCTATTACGCCAG
CTGGCGAAAGGGGGATGTGCTGCAAGGCGATTAAGTTGGGTAACGCCAGGGTTTTCCCAGTCACGACGTT
GTAAAACGACGGCCAGTGAGCGCGCG
